>Addgene plasmid #51902 | paavCAG-pre-mGRASP-2A-dTomato | depositor full sequence | sequence record 79876 | paavCAG-pre-mGRASP-2A-dTomato sequence 6786 bps
AGCGCCCAATACGCAAACCGCCTCTCCCCGCGCGTTGGCCGATTCATTAATGCAGCTGGCACGACAGGTT
TCCCGACTGGAAAGCGGGCAGTGAGCGCAACGCAATTAATGTGAGTTAGCTCACTCATTAGGCACCCCAG
GCTTTACACTTTATGCTTCCGGCTCGTATGTTGTGTGGAATTGTGAGCGGATAACAATTTCACACAGGAA
ACAGCTATGACCATGATTACGCCAGATTTAATTAAGGCCTTAATTAGGCTGCGCGCTCGCTCGCTCACTG
AGGCCGCCCGGGCAAAGCCCGGGCGTCGGGCGACCTTTGGTCGCCCGGCCTCAGTGAGCGAGCGAGCGCG
CAGAGAGGGAGTGGCCAACTCCATCACTAGGGGTTCCTTGTAGTTAATGATTAACCCGCCATGCTACTTA
TCTACGTAGCCATGCTCTAGGAAGATCGTACCATTGACGTCAATAATGACGTATGTTCCCATAGTAACGC
CAATAGGGACTTTCCATTGACGTCAATGGGTGGACTATTTACGGTAAACTGCCCACTTGGCAGTACATCA
AGTGTATCATATGCCAAGTACGCCCCCTATTGACGTCAATGACGGTAAATGGCCCGCCTGGCATTATGCC
CAGTACATGACCTTATGGGACTTTCCTACTTGGCAGTACATCTACGTATTAGTCATCGCTATTACCATGG
TCGAGGTGAGCCCCACGTTCTGCTTCACTCTCCCCATCTCCCCCCCCTCCCCACCCCCAATTTTGTATTT
ATTTATTTTTTAATTATTTTGTGCAGCGATGGGGGCGGGGGGGGGGGGGGGGCGCGCGCCAGGCGGGGCG
GGGCGGGGCGAGGGGCGGGGCGGGGCGAGGCGGAGAGGTGCGGCGGCAGCCAATCAGAGCGGCGCGCTCC
GAAAGTTTCCTTTTATGGCGAGGCGGCGGCGGCGGCGGCCCTATAAAAAGCGAAGCGCGCGGCGGGCGGG
AGTCGCTGCGACGCTGCCTTCGCCCCGTGCCCCGCTCCGCCGCCGCCTCGCGCCGCCCGCCCCGGCTCTG
ACTGACCGCGTTACTCCCACAGGTGAGCGGGCGGGACGGCCCTTCTCCTCCGGGCTGTAATTAGCGCTTG
GTTTAATGACGGCTTGTTTCTTTTCTGTGGCTGCGTGAAAGCCTTGAGGGGCTCCGGGAGGGCCCTTTGT
GCGGGGGGAGCGGCTCGGGGCTGTCCGCGGGGGGACGGCTGCCTTCGGGGGGGACGGGGCAGGGCGGGGT
TCGGCTTCTGGCGTGTGACCGGCGGCTCTAGAGCCTCTGCTAACCATGTTCATGCCTTCTTCTTTTTCCT
ACAGCTCCTGGGCAACGTGCTGGTTATTGTGCTGTCTCATCATTTTGGCAAAGAATTGGATCCATGCCAC
CTTCTACTAGTCTTTTGTTGCTTGCTGCACTTCTCCCCTTCGCTCTTCCCGCTTCAGATTGGAAGACAGG
AGAAGTCACCGCTTCCCGCGACCACATGGTGCTGCACGAATATGTGAACGCTGCTGGCATCACAGGCGGT
GGCGGATCTGGCGGCGGTGGTAGCGTCGACTTTCAGAAAGCTAGCTCTATTGTTTATAAGAAGGAGGGGG
AACAGGTGGAGTTCAGTTTCCCATTGGCCTTCACAGTCGAGAAGCTCACAGGATCAGGAGAGTTGTGGTG
GCAGGCCGAAAGAGCCTCCTCCAGCAAGAGTTGGATCACTTTTGATCTGAAAAACAAAGAAGTGAGCGTG
AAGAGAGTCACACAGGACCCTAAGCTGCAGATGGGCAAGAAGTTGCCTTTGCACTTGACACTCCCCCAAG
CCCTGCCCCAGTATGCTGGCTCCGGGAACCTCACCCTCGCCTTGGAGGCTAAGACCGGAAAGTTGCATCA
GGAGGTCAACCTCGTGGTGATGAGGGCAACACAGCTGCAGAAGAACCTGACCTGCGAAGTGTGGGGTCCC
ACCTCACCTAAACTGATGCTGTCTCTGAAGCTGGAGAATAAGGAGGCTAAAGTCAGTAAAAGAGAGAAGG
CTGTGTGGGTCCTTAACCCGGAGGCAGGGATGTGGCAGTGTCTTCTTAGCGACTCTGGACAGGTGCTGCT
GGAGAGCAACATCAAGGTGCTTCCTACTTGGTCAACACCAGTACAGCCGATGGCCCTGATCGTACTCGGG
GGAGTCGCCGGCCTGCTTCTGTTTATCGGCCTGGGCATCTTCTTCTGCGTACGCTACAAGTATCGCAACA
GGGATGAGGGATCTTACCACGTTGACGAATCTAGGAACTATATCAGTAACAGCGCTCAGAGTAATGGCGC
CGTGGTTAAAGAGAAACAGCCCTCCAGCGCCAAATCAGCAAACAAAAACAAGAAAAACAAGGATAAAGAG
TACTACGTAAGATCTGAGGGTCGGGGCTCTCTGCTCACATGTGGCGACGTCGAGGAGAATCCCGGACCGG
CCCCGGGGTCGACAATGGTGTCTAAGGGTGAGGAAGTAATTAAGGAGTTTATGAGATTCAAAGTTAGAAT
GGAGGGTAGCATGAACGGGCACGAGTTTGAAATTGAAGGTGAGGGTGAAGGAAGACCATATGAGGGCACA
CAAACCGCCAAGCTCAAGGTTACCAAAGGTGGCCCCCTTCCTTTCGCCTGGGACATCCTCAGCCCTCAAT
TCATGTACGGTAGCAAGGCTTACGTCAAACACCCTGCTGATATACCTGATTACAAAAAACTGTCATTTCC
TGAAGGATTTAAGTGGGAACGAGTAATGAATTTTGAGGATGGTGGGCTGGTCACTGTCACGCAAGACTCC
TCTCTGCAGGACGGCACCCTGATTTACAAGGTGAAGATGCGCGGAACAAATTTTCCCCCCGATGGCCCCG
TGATGCAGAAGAAGACCATGGGGTGGGAGGCCTCTACAGAACGACTGTACCCCCGCGATGGCGTTCTTAA
AGGCGAAATCCATCAGGCGCTTAAACTCAAAGATGGCGGGCACTACCTGGTTGAGTTCAAAACTATATAT
ATGGCCAAAAAGCCGGTTCAGCTGCCTGGCTACTACTACGTGGACACCAAGTTGGACATCACGAGTCACA
ACGAGGACTACACAATCGTCGAGCAGTACGAACGCTCAGAAGGTCGGCATCACCTGTTCTTGTATGGCAT
GGATGAGCTGTATAAGTAAGCTTATCGATAATCAACCTCTGGATTACAAAATTTGTGAAAGATTGACTGG
TATTCTTAACTATGTTGCTCCTTTTACGCTATGTGGATACGCTGCTTTAATGCCTTTGTATCATGCTATT
GCTTCCCGTATGGCTTTCATTTTCTCCTCCTTGTATAAATCCTGGTTGCTGTCTCTTTATGAGGAGTTGT
GGCCCGTTGTCAGGCAACGTGGCGTGGTGTGCACTGTGTTTGCTGACGCAACCCCCACTGGTTGGGGCAT
TGCCACCACCTGTCAGCTCCTTTCCGGGACTTTCGCTTTCCCCCTCCCTATTGCCACGGCGGAACTCATC
GCCGCCTGCCTTGCCCGCTGCTGGACAGGGGCTCGGCTGTTGGGCACTGACAATTCCGTGGTGTTGTCGG
GGAAATCATCGTCCTTTCCTTGGCTGCTCGCCTGTGTTGCCACCTGGATTCTGCGCGGGACGTCCTTCTG
CTACGTCCCTTCGGCCCTCAATCCAGCGGACCTTCCTTCCCGCGGCCTGCTGCCGGCTCTGCGGCCTCTT
CCGCGTCTTCGCCTTCGCCCTCAGACGAGTCGGATCTCCCTTTGGGCCGCCTCCCCGCATCGATACCGTC
GACCCGGGCGGCCGCTTCGAGCAGACATGATAAGATACATTGATGAGTTTGGACAAACCACAACTAGAAT
GCAGTGAAAAAAATGCTTTATTTGTGAAATTTGTGATGCTATTGCTTTATTTGTAACCATTATAAGCTGC
AATAAACAAGTTAACAACAACAATTGCATTCATTTTATGTTTCAGGTTCAGGGGGAGATGTGGGAGGTTT
TTTAAAGCAAGTAAAACCTCTACAAATGTGGTAAAATCGATAAGGATCTTCCTAGAGCATGGCTACGTAG
ATAAGTAGCATGGCGGGTTAATCATTAACTACAAGGAACCCCTAGTGATGGAGTTGGCCACTCCCTCTCT
GCGCGCTCGCTCGCTCACTGAGGCCGGGCGACCAAAGGTCGCCCGACGCCCGGGCTTTGCCCGGGCGGCC
TCAGTGAGCGAGCGAGCGCGCAGCCTTAATTAACCTAATTCACTGGCCGTCGTTTTACAACGTCGTGACT
GGGAAAACCCTGGCGTTACCCAACTTAATCGCCTTGCAGCACATCCCCCTTTCGCCAGCTGGCGTAATAG
CGAAGAGGCCCGCACCGATCGCCCTTCCCAACAGTTGCGCAGCCTGAATGGCGAATGGG
[124 nt withheld, positions 4400-4523]
C
[91 nt withheld, positions 4525-4615]
A
[49 nt withheld, positions 4617-4665]
CCTTTGACGTTGGAGTCCACGTTCTTT
[37 nt withheld, positions 4693-4729]
ACCCTATCTCGGTCTATTCTTTTGATTTATAAGGGATTTTGCCGATTTCGGCCTATTGGTTAAAAAATGA
GCTGATTTAACAAAAATTTAACGCGAATTTTAACAAAATATTAACGCTTACAATTTAGGTGGCACTTTTC
GGGGAAATGTGCGCGGAACCCCTATTTGTTTATTTTTCTAAATACATTCAAATATGTATCCGCTCATGAG
ACAATAACCCTGATAAATGCTTCAATAATATTGAAAAAGGAAGAGTATGAGTATTCAACATTTCCGTGTC
GCCCTTATTCCCTTTTTTGCGGCATTTTGCCTTCCTGTTTTTGCTCACCCAGAAACGCTGGTGAAAGTAA
AAGATGCTGAAGATCAGTTGGGTGCACGAGTGGGTTACATCGAACTGGATCTCAACAGCGGTAAGATCCT
TGAGAGTTTTCGCCCCGAAGAACGTTTTCCAATGATGAGCACTTTTAAAGTTCTGCTATGTGGCGCGGTA
TTATCCCGTATTGACGCCGGGCAAGAGCAACTCGGTCGCCGCATACACTATTCTCAGAATGACTTGGTTG
AGTACTCACCAGTCACAGAAAAGCATCTTACGGATGGCATGACAGTAAGAGAATTATGCAGTGCTGCCAT
AACCATGAGTGATAACACTGCGGCCAACTTACTTCTGACAACGATCGGAGGACCGAAGGAGCTAACCGCT
TTTTTGCACAACATGGGGGATCATGTAACTCGCCTTGATCGTTGGGAACCGGAGCTGAATGAAGCCATAC
CAAACGACGAGCGTGACACCACGATGCCTGTAGCAATGGCAACAACGTTGCGCAAACTATTAACTGGCGA
ACTACTTACTCTAGCTTCCCGGCAACAATTAATAGACTGGATGGAGGCGGATAAAGTTGCAGGACCACTT
CTGCGCTCGGCCCTTCCGGCTGGCTGGTTTATTGCTGATAAATCTGGAGCCGGTGAGCGTGGGTCTCGCG
GTATCATTGCAGCACTGGGGCCAGATGGTAAGCCCTCCCGTATCGTAGTTATCTACACGACGGGGAGTCA
GGCAACTATGGATGAACGAAATAGACAGATCGCTGAGATAGGTGCCTCACTGATTAAGCATTGGTAACTG
TCAGACCAAGTTTACTCATATATACTTTAGATTGATTTAAAACTTCATTTTTAATTTAAAAGGATCTAGG
TGAAGATCCTTTTTGATAATCTCATGACCAAAATCCCTTAACGTGAGTTTTCGTTCCACTGAGCGTCAGA
CCCCGTAGAAAAGATCAAAGGATCTTCTTGAGATCCTTTTTTTCTGCGCGTAATCTGCTGCTTGCAAACA
AAAAAACCACCGCTACCAGCGGTGGTTTGTTTGCCGGATCAAGAGCTACCAACTCTTTTTCCGAAGGTAA
CTGGCTTCAGCAGAGCGCAGATACCAAATACTGTTCTTCTAGTGTAGCCGTAGTTAGGCCACCACTTCAA
GAACTCTGTAGCACCGCCTACATACCTCGCTCTGCTAATCCTGTTACCAGTGGCTGCTGCCAGTGGCGAT
AAGTCGTGTCTTACCGGGTTGGACTCAAGACGATAGTTACCGGATAAGGCGCAGCGGTCGGGCTGAACGG
GGGGTTCGTGCACACAGCCCAGCTTGGAGCGAACGACCTACACCGAACTGAGATACCTACAGCGTGAGCT
ATGAGAAAGCGCCACGCTTCCCGAAGGGAGAAAGGCGGACAGGTATCCGGTAAGCGGCAGGGTCGGAACA
GGAGAGCGCACGAGGGAGCTTCCAGGGGGAAACGCCTGGTATCTTTATAGTCCTGTCGGGTTTCGCCACC
TCTGACTTGAGCGTCGATTTTTGTGATGCTCGTCAGGGGGGCGGAGCCTATGGAAAAACGCCAGCAACGC
GGCCTTTTTACGGTTCCTGGCCTTTTGCTGGCCTTTTGCTCACATGTTCTTTCCTGCGTTATCCCCTGAT
TCTGTGGATAACCGTATTACCGCCTTTGAGTGAGCTGATACCGCTCGCCGCAGCCGAACGACCGAGCGCA
GCGAGTCAGTGAGCGAGGAAGCGGAAG
Features (pLannotate 1.2.2; 22 found; start..end, strand, type, name):
      2..94      +  CDS            lacI (fragment): lac repressor; lacI; The lac repressor binds to the lac operator to inhibit transcription in E. coli. This inhibition can be relieved by adding lactose or isopropyl-β-D-thiogalactopyranoside (IPTG).
    107..128     +  protein_bind   CAP binding site: CAP binding activates transcription in the presence of cAMP. E. coli catabolite activator protein
    143..173     +  promoter       lac promoter: promoter for the E. coli lac operon
    181..197     +  protein_bind   lac operator: The lac repressor binds to the lac operator to inhibit transcription in E. coli. This inhibition can be relieved by adding lactose or isopropyl-β-D-thiogalactopyranoside (IPTG). lac repressor encoded by lacI
    258..388     -  repeat_region  AAV2 ITR (fragment): inverted terminal repeat of adeno-associated virus serotype 2 inverted
    451..699     +  enhancer       CMV enhancer (fragment): human cytomegalovirus immediate early enhancer
    701..978     +  promoter       chicken β-actin promoter: No description available
    979..1115    +  intron         hybrid intron (fragment): hybrid between chicken β-actin (CBA) and minute virus of mice (MMV) introns (Gray et al., 2011)
   1204..1334    +  intron         chimeric intron (fragment): chimera between introns from chicken β-actin and rabbit β-globin
   1394..1480    +  CDS            pat-3 (fragment): PAT3_CAEEL - Experimental evidence at protein level: Swiss-Prot protein existence level 1. Integrin alpha ina-1/beta pat-3 is a receptor for laminin. Integrin alpha pat-2/beta pat-3 recognizes the sequence R-G-D in its ligands (Probable). Plays a role in cell migration, morphogenesis and probably in cell-cell interactions (PubMed:19023419, PubMed:17326220, PubMed:23283987). During gonad morphogenesis, involved in distal tip cell (DTC)-mediated guidance of gonad elongation, in maintaining their sharp tapering morphology and in their migration (PubMed:19023419). Component of an integrin containi
   1571..2242    +  CDS            CD4 (fragment): CD4_HUMAN - Experimental evidence at protein level: Swiss-Prot protein existence level 1. (Microbial infection) Primary receptor for human immunodeficiency virus-1 (HIV-1) (PubMed:2214026, PubMed:16331979, PubMed:9641677, PubMed:12089508). Down-regulated by HIV-1 Vpu (PubMed:17346169). Acts as a receptor for Human Herpes virus 7/HHV-7 (PubMed:7909607). From Homo sapiens (Human).
   2225..2389    +  CDS            nrxn3b (fragment): NR3BB_DANRE - Experimental evidence at transcript level: Swiss-Prot protein existence level 2. Neuronal cell surface protein that may be involved in cell recognition and cell adhesion. From Danio rerio (Zebrafish) (Brachydanio rerio).
   2465..3166    +  CDS            dTomato: dTomato is a basic (constitutively fluorescent) orange fluorescent protein published in 2004, derived from Discosoma sp.. It is reported to be a somewhat slowly-maturing dimer with low acid sensitivity.
   3180..3768    +  misc_feature   WPRE: woodchuck hepatitis virus posttranscriptional regulatory element
   3811..3932    -  polyA_signal   SV40 poly(A) signal: SV40 polyadenylation signal
   3955..4023    -  CDS            large T antigen (fragment): large T antigen from SV40 (simian virus 40)
   4094..4224    +  repeat_region  AAV2 ITR (fragment): inverted terminal repeat of adeno-associated virus serotype 2 inverted
   4238..4395    +  CDS            lacZα (fragment): LacZα fragment of β-galactosidase; lacZ fragment
   4400..4828    +  rep_origin     f1 ori (sequence partly withheld): f1 bacteriophage origin of replication; arrow indicates direction of (+) strand synthesis
   4881..4985    +  promoter       AmpR promoter: bla
   4986..5846    +  CDS            AmpR: β-lactamase; bla; confers resistance to ampicillin, carbenicillin, and related antibiotics
   6017..6605    +  rep_origin     ori: high-copy-number ColE1/pMB1/pBR322/pUC origin of replication
