[The description below was written by a language model from this plasmid's Addgene catalogue record and pLannotate feature annotations shown in this document.]
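Description:
paavCAG-pre-mGRASP-2A-dTomato is an AAV transfer plasmid (6,786 bp in the depositor sequence) built on the paavCAG backbone for delivering the presynaptic half of the mGRASP synapse-labelling system to mammalian neurons. It is maintained in E. coli through a high-copy ColE1/pUC-type origin with ampicillin resistance, and also carries an f1 origin and remnants of the lac region from its cloning-vector ancestry. The recorded growth strain, Stbl2, is a recombination-deficient host, a common choice for preserving the repeat-rich AAV2 inverted terminal repeats. These two ITRs flank the expression cassette and allow it to be packaged into recombinant AAV particles when helper functions are supplied.

Between the ITRs, a CAG-type promoter (CMV enhancer, chicken β-actin promoter and chimeric intron) drives the pre-mGRASP open reading frame. The annotation detects fragments matching a C. elegans pat-3 integrin sequence at the start, a human CD4 portion, and a neurexin-like C-terminal segment. This is consistent with a chimeric membrane protein that is targeted to the presynaptic surface. The small split-GFP fragment expected in a GRASP component is not picked up by the annotation, and the catalogue lists the insert species as mouse. Downstream, as the name indicates, a 2A peptide (not annotated) links the carrier to dTomato, so expressing cells are marked in red from the same transcript. A WPRE follows to boost expression, together with an SV40 polyadenylation signal that is annotated on the reverse strand.

The vector type is listed as AAV, Cre/Lox, but no lox sites appear in the feature table, so the cassette appears to be constitutive. The construct is used with a postsynaptic mGRASP partner to map synaptic connectivity by light microscopy through GFP reconstitution at contacts.
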