Addgene plasmid #51902: paavCAG-pre-mGRASP-2A-dTomato
Purpose: pre-2Ato
Depositing lab: Jinhyun Kim. Depositing organization: Korea Institute of Science and Technology. Publication: mGRASP enables mapping mammalian synaptic connectivity with light microscopy. Kim J, Zhao T, Petralia RS, Yu Y, Peng H, Myers E, Magee JC. Nat Methods. 2011 Dec 4;9(1):96-102. doi: 10.1038/nmeth.1784. PubMed 22138823.
Backbone
  Vector backbone: paavCAG
  Backbone size w/o insert (bp): 5000
  Vector type: AAV, Cre/Lox
Growth in bacteria
  Bacterial resistance: Ampicillin, 100 μg/mL
  Growth temperature: 37°C
  Growth strain: Stbl2
  Copy number: High Copy
Gene/Insert
  Gene/Insert name: presynaptic mGRASP (alt name: pre-mGRASP)
  Species: M. musculus (mouse)
  Insert size (bp): 1776
  GenBank ID: JN898961
Terms and licenses: Academic/Nonprofit Terms; Industry Terms: Not Available to Industry
How to cite: paavCAG-pre-mGRASP-2A-dTomato was a gift from Jinhyun Kim (Addgene plasmid # 51902 ; http://n2t.net/addgene:51902 ; RRID:Addgene_51902)
