>Addgene plasmid #51902 | paavCAG-pre-mGRASP-2A-dTomato | addgene partial sequence | sequence record 81616 | WPRE-R 5'-CATAGCGTAAAAGGAGCAACA-3'
AATTTTGTAATCCAGAGGTTGATTATCGATAAGCTTACTTATACAGCTCATCCATGCCATACAAGAACAG
GTGATGCCGACCTTCTGAGCGTTCGTACTGCTCGACGATTGTGTAGTCCTCGTTGTGACTCGTGATGTCC
AACTTGGTGTCCACGTAGTAGTAGCCAGGCAGCTGAACCGGCTTTTTGGCCATATATATAGTTTTGAACT
CAACCAGGTAGTGCCCGCCATCTTTGAGTTTAAGCGCCTGATGGATTTCGCCTTTAAGAACGCCATCGCG
GGGGTACAGTCGTTCTGTAGAGGCCTCCCACCCCATGGTCTTCTTCTGCATCACGGGGCCATCGGGGGGA
AAATTTGTTCCGCGCATCTTCACCTTGTAAATCAGGGTGCCGTCCTGCAGAGAGGAGTCTTGCGTGACAG
TGACCAGCCCACCATCCTCAAAATTCATTACTCGTTCCCACTTAAATCCTTCAGGAAATGACAGTTTTTT
GTAATCAGGTATATCAGCAGGGTGTTTGACGTAAGCCTTGCTACCGTACATGAATTGAGGGCTGAGGATG
TCCCAGGCGAAAGGAAGGGGGCCACCTTTGGTAACCTTGAGCTTGGCGGCTTGTGTGCCCTCATATGGTC
TTCCTTCACCCTCACCTTCAATTTCAAACTCGTGCCCGTTCATGCTACCCTCCATTCTAACTTTGAATCT
CATAAACTCCTTAATTACTTCCTCACCCTTAGACACCATTGTCGACCCCGGGGCCGGTCCGGGATTCTCC
TCGACGTCGCCACATGTGAGCAGAGAGCCCCGACCCTCAGATCTTACGTAGTACTCTTTATCCTTG
