>Addgene plasmid #51902 | paavCAG-pre-mGRASP-2A-dTomato | addgene partial sequence | sequence record 82742 | pTriExUP 5'-GGTTATTGTGCTGTCTCATCA-3'
GTCTTTTGTTGCTTGCTGCACTTCTCCCCTTCGCTCTTCCCGCTTCAGATTGGAAGACAGGAGAAGTCAC
CGCTTCCCGCGACCACATGGTGCTGCACGAATATGTGAACGCTGCTGGCATCACAGGCGGTGGCGGATCT
GGCGGCGGTGGTAGCGTCGACTTTCAGAAAGCTAGCTCTATTGTTTATAAGAAGGAGGGGGAACAGGTGG
AGTTCAGTTTCCCATTGGCCTTCACAGTCGAGAAGCTCACAGGATCAGGAGAGTTGTGGTGGCAGGCCGA
AAGAGCCTCCTCCAGCAAGAGTTGGATCACTTTTGATCTGAAAAACAAAGAAGTGAGCGTGAAGAGAGTC
ACACAGGACCCTAAGCTGCAGATGGGCAAGAAGTTGCCTTTGCACTTGACACTCCCCCAAGCCCTGCCCC
AGTATGCTGGCTCCGGGAACCTCACCCTCGCCTTGGAGGCTAAGACCGGAAAGTTGCATCAGGAGGTCAA
CCTCGTGGTGATGAGGGCAACACAGCTGCAGAAGAACCTGACCTGCGAAGTGTGGGGTCCCACCTCACCT
AAACTGATGCTGTCTCTGAAGCTGGAGAATAAGGAGGCTAAAGTCAGTAAAAGAGAGAAGGCTGTGTGGG
TCCTTAACCCGGAGGCAGGGATGTGGCAGTGTCTTCTTAGCGACTCTGGACAGGTGCTGCTGGAGAGCAA
CATCAAGGTGCTTCCTACTTGGTCAACACCAGTACAGCCGATGGCCCTGATCGTACTCGGGGGAGTCGCC
GGCCTGCT
