>Addgene plasmid #51902 | paavCAG-pre-mGRASP-2A-dTomato | addgene partial sequence | sequence record 103009 | WPRE-R 5'-CATAGCGTAAAAGGAGCAACA-3'
AATTTTGTAATCCAGAGGTTGATTATCGATAAGCTTACTTATACAGCTCATCCATGCCATACAAGAACAG
GTGATGCCGACCTTCTGAGCGTTCGTACTGCTCGACGATTGTGTAGTCCTCGTTGTGACTCGTGATGTCC
AACTTGGTGTCCACGTAGTAGTAGCCAGGCAGCTGAACCGGCTTTTTGGCCATATATATAGTTTTGAACT
CAACCAGGTAGTGCCCGCCATCTTTGAGTTTAAGCGCCTGATGGATTTCGCCTTTAAGAACGCCATCGCG
GGGGTACAGTCGTTCTGTAGAGGCCTCCCACCCCATGGTCTTCTTCTGCATCACGGGGCCATCGGGGGGA
AAATTTGTTCCGCGCATCTTCACCTTGTAAATCAGGGTGCCGTCCTGCAGAGAGGAGTCTTGCGTGACAG
TGACCAGCCCACCATCCTCAAAATTCATTACTCGTTCCCACTTAAATCCTTCAGGAAATGACAGTTTTTT
GTAATCAGGTATATCAGCAGGGTGTTTGACGTAAGCCTTGCTACCGTACATGAATTGAGGGCTGAGGATG
TCCCAGGCGAAAGGAAGGGGGCCACCTTTGGTAACCTTGAGCTTGGCGGTTTGTGTGCCCTCATATGGTC
TTCCTTCACCCTCACCTTCAATTTCAAACTCGTGCCCGTTCATGCTACCCTCCATTCTAACTTTGAATCT
CATAAACTCCTTAATTACTTCCTCACCCTTAGACACCATTGTCGACCCCGGGGCCGGTCCGGGATTCTCC
TCGACGTCGCCACATGTGAG
