>Addgene plasmid #51902 | paavCAG-pre-mGRASP-2A-dTomato | addgene partial sequence | sequence record 103027 | pCAG-F 5'-GCAACGTGCTGGTTATTGTG-3'
AATGGATCCATGCCACCTTCTACTAGTCTTTTGTTGCTTGCTGCACTTCTCCCCTTCGCTCTTCCCGCTT
CAGATTGGAAGACAGGAGAAGTCACCGCTTCCCGCGACCACATGGTGCTGCACGAATATGTGAACGCTGC
TGGCATCACAGGCGGTGGCGGATCTGGCGGCGGTGGTAGCGTCGACTTTCAGAAAGCTAGCTCTATTGTT
TATAAGAAGGAGGGGGAACAGGTGGAGTTCAGTTTCCCATTGGCCTTCACAGTCGAGAAGCTCACAGGAT
CAGGAGAGTTGTGGTGGCAGGCCGAAAGAGCCTCCTCCAGCAAGAGTTGGATCACTTTTGATCTGAAAAA
CAAAGAAGTGAGCGTGAAGAGAGTCACACAGGACCCTAAGCTGCAGATGGGCAAGAAGTTGCCTTTGCAC
TTGACACTCCCCCAAGCCCTGCCCCAGTATGCTGGCTCCGGGAACCTCACCCTCGCCTTGGAGGCTAAGA
CCGGAAAGTTGCATCAGGAGGTCAACCTCGTGGTGATGAGGGCAACACAGCTGC
